Addgene plasmid #65718: pRZ-mOct4-CNL
Purpose: mOct4 reporter plasmid (expresses CNL)
Depositing lab: Yasushi Okada. Depositing organization: RIKEN Quantitative Biology Center (QBiC). Publication: Expanded palette of Nano-lanterns for real-time multicolor luminescence imaging. Takai A, Nakano M, Saito K, Haruno R, Watanabe TM, Ohyanagi T, Jin T, Okada Y, Nagai T. Proc Natl Acad Sci U S A. 2015 Apr 7;112(14):4352-6. doi: 10.1073/pnas.1418468112. Epub 2015 Mar 23. PubMed 25831507.
Backbone
  Vector backbone: pRedZeo
  Backbone manufacturer: System Biosciences
  Backbone size w/o insert (bp): 5800
  Total vector size (bp): 7700
  Vector type: Lentiviral, Luciferase
Growth in bacteria
  Bacterial resistance: Ampicillin, 100 μg/mL
  Growth temperature: 30°C
  Growth strain: Stbl3
  Copy number: Unknown
Gene/Insert
  Gene/Insert name: murine Oct4 promoter and CNL (alt name: mOct4-CNL)
  Species: M. musculus (mouse), Synthetic
  Insert size (bp): 1900
  Cloning method: Restriction Enzyme; 5′ cloning site ClaI (not destroyed); 3′ cloning site XhoI (destroyed during cloning)
  Sequencing primers: 5′ CGATTAGTGAACGGATCTCGACG; 3′ WPRE-R
Resource information
  A portion of this plasmid was derived from a plasmid made by: pmTurquoise2-N1 (gifted from Dr Dorus Gadella Lab), mOct4 promoter sequence (System Biosciences)
Terms and licenses: Academic/Nonprofit Terms; Industry Terms: Not Available to Industry
How to cite: pRZ-mOct4-CNL was a gift from Yasushi Okada (Addgene plasmid # 65718 ; http://n2t.net/addgene:65718 ; RRID:Addgene_65718)
