[The description below was written by a language model from this plasmid's Addgene catalogue record and pLannotate feature annotations shown in this document.]
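Description:
pRZ-mOct4-CNL is a lentiviral transfer plasmid built on the pRedZeo backbone from System Biosciences, designed as a transcriptional reporter for murine Oct4 promoter activity. It is maintained in E. coli through a high-copy ColE1/pUC-type origin and an ampicillin resistance gene (β-lactamase with its own promoter). The viral framework is typical of a third-generation-style HIV-1 vector. An RSV enhancer/promoter drives a truncated 5' LTR, followed by the Ψ packaging signal with a gag fragment, the Rev response element, an env fragment and the cPPT/CTS. Downstream of the payload lie a WPRE to enhance transcript expression and a second truncated LTR, then an SV40 polyadenylation signal and SV40 origin. Leftover lac, rop, bom and lacZα fragments are backbone remnants.

The roughly 1.9 kb insert, cloned between ClaI and a destroyed XhoI site, combines the mouse Oct4 promoter with CNL, the cyan Nano-lantern. The feature table does not annotate the promoter itself, but an unannotated gap between the cPPT/CTS and the reporter is where it would be expected to sit. CNL appears as the cyan fluorescent protein mTurquoise2 joined directly to a Renilla luciferase-derived coding sequence. In this design, energy from the luciferase reaction is transferred to the fluorescent protein, giving cyan-shifted luminescence. No Zeocin or red fluorescent marker from the parental backbone is annotated, so the table shows no mammalian selection cassette. After packaging and transduction, the construct reports Oct4 promoter activity, a marker of pluripotency, by luminescence. It belongs to a set of colour variants intended for real-time multicolour luminescence imaging.
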