Features (pLannotate 1.2.2; 24 found; start..end, strand, type, name):
      6..227     +  promoter       RSV promoter: Rous sarcoma virus enhancer/promoter
    234..414     +  LTR            5' LTR (truncated): truncated 5' long terminal repeat (LTR) from HIV-1
    458..583     +  misc_feature   HIV-1 Ψ: packaging signal of human immunodeficiency virus type 1
    567..930     +  CDS            HIV-1 gag (fragment): gag protein from human immunodeficiency virus 1; gag
   1025..1361    +  ncRNA          RRE: Accession: RF00036 - HIV Rev response element
   1397..1786    +  CDS            env (fragment): ENV_HV1H2 - Experimental evidence at protein level: Swiss-Prot protein existence level 1. [Transmembrane protein gp41]: Acts as a class I viral fusion protein. Under the current model, the protein has at least 3 conformational states: pre-fusion native state, pre-hairpin intermediate state, and post-fusion hairpin state. During fusion of viral and target intracellular membranes, the coiled coil regions (heptad repeats) assume a trimer-of-hairpins structure, positioning the fusion peptide in close proximity to the C-terminal region of the ectodomain. The formation of this structure appears to d
   1798..1914    +  misc_feature   cPPT/CTS: central polypurine tract and central termination sequence of HIV-1
   2235..2927    +  CDS            mTurquoise2: mTurquoise2 is a basic (constitutively fluorescent) cyan fluorescent protein published in 2012, derived from Aequorea victoria. It is reported to be a rapidly-maturing monomer with very low acid sensitivity.
   2925..3851    +  CDS            LUCI_RENRE: Experimental evidence at protein level: Swiss-Prot protein existence level 1. Upon binding the substrate, the enzyme catalyzes an oxygenation, producing a very short-lived hydroperoxide that cyclizes into a dioxetanone structure, which collapses, releasing a CO(2) molecule. The spontaneous breakdown of the dioxetanone releases the energy (about 50 kcal/mole) that is necessary to generate the excited state of the coelenteramide product, which is the singlet form of the monoanion. In vivo the product undergoes the process of nonradiative energy transfer to an accessory protein, a green fluoresce
   3866..4454    +  misc_feature   WPRE: woodchuck hepatitis virus posttranscriptional regulatory element
   4475..4612    +  CDS            nef (fragment): NEF_HV1LA - Experimental evidence at protein level: Swiss-Prot protein existence level 1. Extracellular Nef protein targets CD4(+) T-lymphocytes for apoptosis by interacting with CXCR4 surface receptors. From Human immunodeficiency virus type 1 group M subtype B (isolate Lai) (HIV-1).
   4598..4778    +  LTR            5' LTR (truncated): truncated 5' long terminal repeat (LTR) from HIV-1
   4850..4971    +  polyA_signal   SV40 poly(A) signal: SV40 polyadenylation signal
   4990..5125    +  rep_origin     SV40 ori: SV40 origin of replication
   5187..5203    -  protein_bind   lac operator: The lac repressor binds to the lac operator to inhibit transcription in E. coli. This inhibition can be relieved by adding lactose or isopropyl-β-D-thiogalactopyranoside (IPTG). lac repressor encoded by lacI
   5211..5241    -  promoter       lac promoter: promoter for the E. coli lac operon
   5256..5277    -  protein_bind   CAP binding site: CAP binding activates transcription in the presence of cAMP. E. coli catabolite activator protein
   5290..5382    -  CDS            lacI (fragment): lac repressor; lacI; The lac repressor binds to the lac operator to inhibit transcription in E. coli. This inhibition can be relieved by adding lactose or isopropyl-β-D-thiogalactopyranoside (IPTG).
   5565..6153    -  rep_origin     ori: high-copy-number ColE1/pMB1/pBR322/pUC origin of replication
   6324..7184    -  CDS            AmpR: β-lactamase; bla; confers resistance to ampicillin, carbenicillin, and related antibiotics
   7185..7289    -  promoter       AmpR promoter: bla
   7384..7419    +  CDS            rop (fragment): Rop protein, which maintains plasmids at low copy number; rop
   7521..7620    +  misc_feature   bom (fragment): basis of mobility region from pBR322
   7626..7780    -  CDS            lacZα (fragment): LacZα fragment of β-galactosidase; lacZ fragment
>Addgene plasmid #65718 | pRZ-mOct4-CNL | depositor full sequence | sequence record 116836 | pRZ-mOct4-CNL sequence 7788 bps
ACGCGTGTAGTCTTATGCAATACTCTTGTAGTCTTGCAACATGGTAACGATGAGTTAGCAACATGCCTTA
CAAGGAGAGAAAAAGCACCGTGCATGCCGATTGGTGGAAGTAAGGTGGTACGATCGTGCCTTATTAGGAA
GGCAACAGACGGGTCTGACATGGATTGGACGAACCACTGAATTGCCGCATTGCAGAGATATTGTATTTAA
GTGCCTAGCTCGATACAATAAACGGGTCTCTCTGGTTAGACCAGATCTGAGCCTGGGAGCTCTCTGGCTA
ACTAGGGAACCCACTGCTTAAGCCTCAATAAAGCTTGCCTTGAGTGCTTCAAGTAGTGTGTGCCCGTCTG
TTGTGTGACTCTGGTAACTAGAGATCCCTCAGACCCTTTTAGTCAGTGTGGAAAATCTCTAGCAGTGGCG
CCCGAACAGGGACCTGAAAGCGAAAGGGAAACCAGAGCTCTCTCGACGCAGGACTCGGCTTGCTGAAGCG
CGCACGGCAAGAGGCGAGGGGCGGCGACTGGTGAGTACGCCAAAAATTTTGACTAGCGGAGGCTAGAAGG
AGAGAGATGGGTGCGAGAGCGTCAGTATTAAGCGGGGGAGAATTAGATCGCGATGGGAAAAAATTCGGTT
AAGGCCAGGGGGAAAGAAAAAATATAAATTAAAACATATAGTATGGGCAAGCAGGGAGCTAGAACGATTC
GCAGTTAATCCTGGCCTGTTAGAAACATCAGAAGGCTGTAGACAAATACTGGGACAGCTACAACCATCCC
TTCAGACAGGATCAGAAGAACTTAGATCATTATATAATACAGTAGCAACCCTCTATTGTGTGCATCAAAG
GATAGAGATAAAAGACACCAAGGAAGCTTTAGACAAGATAGAGGAAGAGCAAAACAAAAGTAAGACCACC
GCACAGCAAGCGGCCGCTGATCTTCAGACCTGGAGGAGGAGATATGAGGGACAATTGGAGAAGTGAATTA
TATAAATATAAAGTAGTAAAAATTGAACCATTAGGAGTAGCACCCACCAAGGCAAAGAGAAGAGTGGTGC
AGAGAGAAAAAAGAGCAGTGGGAATAGGAGCTTTGTTCCTTGGGTTCTTGGGAGCAGCAGGAAGCACTAT
GGGCGCAGCCTCAATGACGCTGACGGTACAGGCCAGACAATTATTGTCTGGTATAGTGCAGCAGCAGAAC
AATTTGCTGAGGGCTATTGAGGCGCAACAGCATCTGTTGCAACTCACAGTCTGGGGCATCAAGCAGCTCC
AGGCAAGAATCCTGGCTGTGGAAAGATACCTAAAGGATCAACAGCTCCTGGGGATTTGGGGTTGCTCTGG
AAAACTCATTTGCACCACTGCTGTGCCTTGGAATGCTAGTTGGAGTAATAAATCTCTGGAACAGATTGGA
ATCACACGACCTGGATGGAGTGGGACAGAGAAATTAACAATTACACAAGCTTAATACACTCCTTAATTGA
AGAATCGCAAAACCAGCAAGAAAAGAATGAACAAGAATTATTGGAATTAGATAAATGGGCAAGTTTGTGG
AATTGGTTTAACATAACAAATTGGCTGTGGTATATAAAATTATTCATAATGATAGTAGGAGGCTTGGTAG
GTTTAAGAATAGTTTTTGCTGTACTTTCTATAGTGAATAGAGTTAGGCAGGGATATTCACCATTATCGTT
TCAGACCCACCTCCCAACCCCGAGGGGACCCGACAGGCCCGAAGGAATAGAAGAAGAAGGTGGAGAGAGA
GACAGAGACAGATCCATTCGATTAGTGAACGGATCTCGACGGTTAACTTTTAAAAGAAAAGGGGGGATTG
GGGGGTACAGTGCAGGGGAAAGAATAGTAGACATAATAGCAACAGACATACAAACTAAAGAATTACAAAA
ACAAATTACAAAATTCAAAATTTTATCGATGGCAGATGCATAACAAAGGCCCTGCCCCTCCCCCCAGGGA
GGTTGAGAGTTCTGGGCAGACGGCAGATGCATAACAAAGGTGCATGCCCTGCCCCTCCCCCCAGGGAGGT
TGAGAGTTCTGGGCAGACGGCAGATGCATAACAAAGGTGCATGGGGTGTGGGGAGGTTGTAGCCCGACCC
TGCCCCTCCCCCCAGGGAGGTTGAGAGTTCTGGGCAGACGGCAGATGCATAACAAAGGTGCATGATAGCT
CTGCCCTGGGGGCAGAGAAGATGGTTGGGGAGGGGTCCCTCTCGTCCTAGTCGGATCCACCACCATGGTG
AGCAAGGGCGAGGAGCTGTTCACCGGGGTGGTGCCCATCCTGGTCGAGCTGGACGGCGACGTAAACGGCC
ACAAGTTCAGCGTGTCCGGCGAGGGCGAGGGCGATGCCACCTACGGCAAGCTGACCCTGAAGTTCATCTG
CACCACCGGCAAGCTGCCCGTGCCCTGGCCCACCCTCGTGACCACCCTGTCCTGGGGCGTGCAGTGCTTC
GCCCGCTACCCCGACCACATGAAGCAGCACGACTTCTTCAAGTCCGCCATGCCCGAAGGCTACGTCCAGG
AGCGCACCATCTTCTTCAAGGACGACGGCAACTACAAGACCCGCGCCGAGGTGAAGTTCGAGGGCGACAC
CCTGGTGAACCGCATCGAGCTGAAGGGCATCGACTTCAAGGAGGACGGCAACATCCTGGGGCACAAGCTG
GAGTACAACTACTTTAGCGACAACGTCTATATCACCGCCGACAAGCAGAAGAACGGCATCAAGGCCAACT
TCAAGATCCGCCACAACATCGAGGACGGCGGCGTGCAGCTCGCCGACCACTACCAGCAGAACACCCCCAT
CGGCGACGGCCCCGTGCTGCTGCCCGACAACCACTACCTGAGCACCCAGTCCAAGCTGAGCAAAGACCCC
AACGAGAAGCGCGATCACATGGTCCTGCTGGAGTTCGTGACCGCCGCCGGGGGTACCAAGGTGTACGACC
CCGAGCAGAGGAAGAGGATGATCACCGGCCCCCAGTGGTGGGCCAGGTGCAAGCAGATGAACGTGCTGGA
CAGCTTCATCAACTACTACGACAGCGAGAAGCACGCCGAGAACGCCGTGATCTTCCTGCACGGCAACGCC
ACTAGCAGCTACCTGTGGAGGCACGTGGTGCCCCACATCGAGCCCGTGGCCAGGTGCATCATCCCCGATC
TGATCGGCATGGGCAAGAGCGGCAAGAGCGGCAACGGCAGCTACAGGCTGCTGGACCACTACAAGTACCT
GACCGCCTGGTTCGAGCTTCTGAACCTGCCCAAGAAGATCATCTTCGTGGGCCACGACTGGGGCGCCGCC
CTGGCCTTCCACTACGCCTACGAGCACCAGGACAGGATCAAGGCCATCGTGCACATGGAGAGCGTGGTGG
ACGTGATCGAGAGCTGGGACGAGTGGCCAGACATCGAGGAGGACATCGCCCTGATCAAGAGCGAGGAGGG
CGAGAAGATGGTGCTGGAGAACAACTTCTTCGTGGAGACCGTGCTGCCCAGCAAGATCATGAGAAAGCTG
GAGCCCGAGGAGTTCGCCGCCTACCTGGAGCCCTTCAAGGAGAAGGGCGAGGTGAGAAGACCCACCCTGA
GCTGGCCCAGAGAGATCCCCCTGGTGAAGGGCGGCAAGCCCGACGTGGTGCAGATCGTGAGAAACTACAA
CGCCTACCTGAGAGCCAGCGACGACCTGCCCAAGCTGTTCATCGAGGGCGACCCCGGCTTCTTCAGCAAC
GCCATCGTGGAGGGCGCCAAGAAGTTCCCCAACACCGAGTTCGTGAAGGTGAAGGGCCTGCACTTCCTCC
AGGAGGACGCCCCCGACGAGATGGGCAAGTACATCAAGAGCTTCGTGGAGAGAGTGCTGAAGAACGAGCA
GTAACTCGACTCGACAATCAACCTCTGGATTACAAAATTTGTGAAAGATTGACTGGTATTCTTAACTATG
TTGCTCCTTTTACGCTATGTGGATACGCTGCTTTAATGCCTTTGTATCATGCTATTGCTTCCCGTATGGC
TTTCATTTTCTCCTCCTTGTATAAATCCTGGTTGCTGTCTCTTTATGAGGAGTTGTGGCCCGTTGTCAGG
CAACGTGGCGTGGTGTGCACTGTGTTTGCTGACGCAACCCCCACTGGTTGGGGCATTGCCACCACCTGTC
AGCTCCTTTCCGGGACTTTCGCTTTCCCCCTCCCTATTGCCACGGCGGAACTCATCGCCGCCTGCCTTGC
CCGCTGCTGGACAGGGGCTCGGCTGTTGGGCACTGACAATTCCGTGGTGTTGTCGGGGAAGCTGACGTCC
TTTCCATGGCTGCTCGCCTGTGTTGCCACCTGGATTCTGCGCGGGACGTCCTTCTGCTACGTCCCTTCGG
CCCTCAATCCAGCGGACCTTCCTTCCCGCGGCCTGCTGCCGGCTCTGCGGCCTCTTCCGCATCTTCGCCT
TCGCCCTCAGACGAGTCGGATCTCCCTTTGGGCCGCCTCCCCGCCTGGAATTAATTCGAGCTCGGTACCT
TTAAGACCAATGACTTACAAGGCAGCTGTAGATCTTAGCCACTTTTTAAAAGAAAAGGGGGGACTGGAAG
GGCTAATTCACTCCCAACGAAAATAAGATCTGCTTTTTGCTTGTACTGGGTCTCTCTGGTTAGACCAGAT
CTGAGCCTGGGAGCTCTCTGGCTAACTAGGGAACCCACTGCTTAAGCCTCAATAAAGCTTGCCTTGAGTG
CTTCAAGTAGTGTGTGCCCGTCTGTTGTGTGACTCTGGTAACTAGAGATCCCTCAGACCCTTTTAGTCAG
TGTGGAAAATCTCTAGCAGTAGTAGTTCATGTCATCTTATTATTCAGTATTTATAACTTGCAAAGAAATG
AATATCAGAGAGTGAGAGGAACTTGTTTATTGCAGCTTATAATGGTTACAAATAAAGCAATAGCATCACA
AATTTCACAAATAAAGCATTTTTTTCACTGCATTCTAGTTGTGGTTTGTCCAAACTCATCAATGTATCTT
ATCATGTCTGGCTCTAGCTATCCCGCCCCTAACTCCGCCCAGTTCCGCCCATTCTCCGCCCCATGGCTGA
CTAATTTTTTTTATTTATGCAGAGGCCGAGGCCGCCTCGGCCTCTGAGCTATTCCAGAAGTAGTGAGGAG
GCTTTTTTGGAGGCCTAGACTTTTGCAGAGACGGCCCAAATTCGTAATCATGGTCATAGCTGTTTCCTGT
GTGAAATTGTTATCCGCTCACAATTCCACACAACATACGAGCCGGAAGCATAAAGTGTAAAGCCTGGGGT
GCCTAATGAGTGAGCTAACTCACATTAATTGCGTTGCGCTCACTGCCCGCTTTCCAGTCGGGAAACCTGT
CGTGCCAGCTGCATTAATGAATCGGCCAACGCGCGGGGAGAGGCGGTTTGCGTATTGGGCGCTCTTCCGC
TTCCTCGCTCACTGACTCGCTGCGCTCGGTCGTTCGGCTGCGGCGAGCGGTATCAGCTCACTCAAAGGCG
GTAATACGGTTATCCACAGAATCAGGGGATAACGCAGGAAAGAACATGTGAGCAAAAGGCCAGCAAAAGG
CCAGGAACCGTAAAAAGGCCGCGTTGCTGGCGTTTTTCCATAGGCTCCGCCCCCCTGACGAGCATCACAA
AAATCGACGCTCAAGTCAGAGGTGGCGAAACCCGACAGGACTATAAAGATACCAGGCGTTTCCCCCTGGA
AGCTCCCTCGTGCGCTCTCCTGTTCCGACCCTGCCGCTTACCGGATACCTGTCCGCCTTTCTCCCTTCGG
GAAGCGTGGCGCTTTCTCATAGCTCACGCTGTAGGTATCTCAGTTCGGTGTAGGTCGTTCGCTCCAAGCT
GGGCTGTGTGCACGAACCCCCCGTTCAGCCCGACCGCTGCGCCTTATCCGGTAACTATCGTCTTGAGTCC
AACCCGGTAAGACACGACTTATCGCCACTGGCAGCAGCCACTGGTAACAGGATTAGCAGAGCGAGGTATG
TAGGCGGTGCTACAGAGTTCTTGAAGTGGTGGCCTAACTACGGCTACACTAGAAGGACAGTATTTGGTAT
CTGCGCTCTGCTGAAGCCAGTTACCTTCGGAAAAAGAGTTGGTAGCTCTTGATCCGGCAAACAAACCACC
GCTGGTAGCGGTGGTTTTTTTGTTTGCAAGCAGCAGATTACGCGCAGAAAAAAAGGATCTCAAGAAGATC
CTTTGATCTTTTCTACGGGGTCTGACGCTCAGTGGAACGAAAACTCACGTTAAGGGATTTTGGTCATGAG
ATTATCAAAAAGGATCTTCACCTAGATCCTTTTAAATTAAAAATGAAGTTTTAAATCAATCTAAAGTATA
TATGAGTAAACTTGGTCTGACAGTTACCAATGCTTAATCAGTGAGGCACCTATCTCAGCGATCTGTCTAT
TTCGTTCATCCATAGTTGCCTGACTCCCCGTCGTGTAGATAACTACGATACGGGAGGGCTTACCATCTGG
CCCCAGTGCTGCAATGATACCGCGAGACCCACGCTCACCGGCTCCAGATTTATCAGCAATAAACCAGCCA
GCCGGAAGGGCCGAGCGCAGAAGTGGTCCTGCAACTTTATCCGCCTCCATCCAGTCTATTAATTGTTGCC
GGGAAGCTAGAGTAAGTAGTTCGCCAGTTAATAGTTTGCGCAACGTTGTTGCCATTGCTACAGGCATCGT
GGTGTCACGCTCGTCGTTTGGTATGGCTTCATTCAGCTCCGGTTCCCAACGATCAAGGCGAGTTACATGA
TCCCCCATGTTGTGCAAAAAAGCGGTTAGCTCCTTCGGTCCTCCGATCGTTGTCAGAAGTAAGTTGGCCG
CAGTGTTATCACTCATGGTTATGGCAGCACTGCATAATTCTCTTACTGTCATGCCATCCGTAAGATGCTT
TTCTGTGACTGGTGAGTACTCAACCAAGTCATTCTGAGAATAGTGTATGCGGCGACCGAGTTGCTCTTGC
CCGGCGTCAATACGGGATAATACCGCGCCACATAGCAGAACTTTAAAAGTGCTCATCATTGGAAAACGTT
CTTCGGGGCGAAAACTCTCAAGGATCTTACCGCTGTTGAGATCCAGTTCGATGTAACCCACTCGTGCACC
CAACTGATCTTCAGCATCTTTTACTTTCACCAGCGTTTCTGGGTGAGCAAAAACAGGAAGGCAAAATGCC
GCAAAAAAGGGAATAAGGGCGACACGGAAATGTTGAATACTCATACTCTTCCTTTTTCAATATTATTGAA
GCATTTATCAGGGTTATTGTCTCATGAGCGGATACATATTTGAATGTATTTAGAAAAATAAACAAATAGG
GGTTCCGCGCACATTTCCCCGAAAAGTGCCACCTGACGTCTAAGAAACCATTATTATCATGACATTAACC
TATAAAAATAGGCGTATCACGAGGCCCTTTCGTCTCGCGCGTTTCGGTGATGACGGTGAAAACCTCTGAC
ACATGCAGCTCCCGGAGACGGTCACAGCTTGTCTGTAAGCGGATGCCGGGAGCAGACAAGCCCGTCAGGG
CGCGTCAGCGGGTGTTGGCGGGTGTCGGGGCTGGCTTAACTATGCGGCATCAGAGCAGATTGTACTGAGA
GTGCACCATATGCGGTGTGAAATACCGCACAGATGCGTAAGGAGAAAATACCGCATCAGGCGCCATTCGC
CATTCAGGCTGCGCAACTGTTGGGAAGGGCGATCGGTGCGGGCCTCTTCGCTATTACGCCAGCTGGCGAA
AGGGGGATGTGCTGCAAGGCGATTAAGTTGGGTAACGCCAGGGTTTTCCCAGTCACGACGTTGTAAAACG
ACGGCCAGTGCCAAGCTG
