>Addgene plasmid #65718 | pRZ-mOct4-CNL | addgene partial sequence | sequence record 116834 | cPPT-F 5'-gggaaagaatagtagacataatag-3'
CAAACTAAAGAATTACAAAAACAAATTACAAAATTCAAAATTTTATCGATGGCAGATGCATAACAAAGGC
CCTGCCCCTCCCCCCAGGGAGGTTGAGAGTTCTGGGCAGACGGCAGATGCATAACAAAGGTGCATGCCCT
GCCCCTCCCCCCAGGGAGGTTGAGAGTTCTGGGCAGACGGCAGATGCATAACAAAGGTGCATGGGGTGTG
GGGAGGTTGTAGCCCGACCCTGCCCCTCCCCCCAGGGAGGTTGAGAGTTCTGGGCAGACGGCAGATGCAT
AACAAAGGTGCATGATAGCTCTGCCCTGGGGGCAGAGAAGATGGTTGGGGAGGGGTCCCTCTCGTCCTAG
TCGGATCCACCACCATGGTGAGCAAGGGCGAGGAGCTGTTCACCGGGGTGGTGCCCATCCTGGTCGAGCT
GGACGGCGACGTAAACGGCCACAAGTTCAGCGTGTCCGGCGAGGGCGAGGGCGATGCCACCTACGGCAAG
CTGACCCTGAAGTTCATCTGCACCACCGGCAAGCTGCCCGTGCCCTGGCCCACCCTCGTGACCACCCTGT
CCTGGGGCGTGCAGTGCTTCGCCCGCTACCCCGACCACATGAAGCAGCACGACTTCTTCAAGTCCGCCAT
GCCCGAAGGCTACGTCCAGGAGCGCACCATCTTCTTCAAGGACGACGGCAACTACAAGACCCGCGCCGAG
GTGAAGTTCGAGGGCGACACCCTGGTGAACCGCATCGAGCTGAAGGGCATCGACTTCAAGGAGGACGGCA
ACATCCTGGGGCACAAGCTGGAGTACAACTACTTTAGCGACAACGTCTATATCACCGCCGACAAGCAGAA
GAACGGCATCAAGGCCAACTTCAAGATCCGCCACAACATCGAGGACGGCGGCGTGCAGCTCGCCGACCAC
TACCAGCAGAACACCCCCATCGGCGACGGCCCCGTGCTGCTGCCCGACAACCACTACCTGAGCACCCAGT
CCAAGCTGAGCAA
