>Addgene plasmid #65718 | pRZ-mOct4-CNL | addgene partial sequence | sequence record 116835 | WPRE-R 5'-CATAGCGTAAAAGGAGCAACA-3'
ATCTTTCACAAATTTTGTAATCCAGAGGTTGATTGTCGAGTCGAGTTACTGCTCGTTCTTCAGCACTCTC
TCCACGAAGCTCTTGATGTACTTGCCCATCTCGTCGGGGGCGTCCTCCTGGAGGAAGTGCAGGCCCTTCA
CCTTCACGAACTCGGTGTTGGGGAACTTCTTGGCGCCCTCCACGATGGCGTTGCTGAAGAAGCCGGGGTC
GCCCTCGATGAACAGCTTGGGCAGGTCGTCGCTGGCTCTCAGGTAGGCGTTGTAGTTTCTCACGATCTGC
ACCACGTCGGGCTTGCCGCCCTTCACCAGGGGGATCTCTCTGGGCCAGCTCAGGGTGGGTCTTCTCACCT
CGCCCTTCTCCTTGAAGGGCTCCAGGTAGGCGGCGAACTCCTCGGGCTCCAGCTTTCTCATGATCTTGCT
GGGCAGCACGGTCTCCACGAAGAAGTTGTTCTCCAGCACCATCTTCTCGCCCTCCTCGCTCTTGATCAGG
GCGATGTCCTCCTCGATGTCTGGCCACTCGTCCCAGCTCTCGATCACGTCCACCACGCTCTCCATGTGCA
CGATGGCCTTGATCCTGTCCTGGTGCTCGTAGGCGTAGTGGAAGGCCAGGGCGGCGCCCCAGTCGTGGCC
CACGAAGATGATCTTCTTGGGCAGGTTCAGAAGCTCGAACCAGGCGGTCAGGTACTTGTAGTGGTCCAGC
AGCCTGTAGCTGCCGTTGCCGCTCTTGCCGCTCTTGCCCATGCCGATCAGATCGGGGATGATGCACCTGG
CCACGGGCTCGATGTGGGGCACCACGTGCCTCCACAGGTAGCTGCTAGTGGCGTTGCCGTGCAGGAAGAT
CACGGCGTTCTCGGCGTGCTTCTCGCTGTCGTAGTAGTTGATGAAGCTGTCCAGCACGTTCATCTGCTTG
CACCTGGCCCACCACTGGGGGCCGGTGATCATCCTCTTCCTCTGCTCGGG
